Addgene plasmid #35635: pLenti-PGK-ER-KRAS(G12V)
Depositing lab: Daniel Haber. Depositing organization: Massachusetts General Hospital. Publication: TAK1 Inhibition Promotes Apoptosis in KRAS-Dependent Colon Cancers. Singh A, Sweeney MF, Yu M, Burger A, Greninger P, Benes C, Haber DA, Settleman J. Cell. 2012 Feb 17;148(4):639-50. 10.1016/j.cell.2011.12.033 PubMed 22341439.
Backbone
  Vector backbone: pLenti-PGK-Hygro
  Backbone manufacturer: Eric Campeau
  Backbone size w/o insert (bp): 10000
  Vector type: Mammalian Expression, Lentiviral
  Selectable markers: Hygromycin
Growth in bacteria
  Bacterial resistance: Ampicillin, 100 μg/mL
  Growth temperature: 37°C
  Growth strain: Stbl3
  Copy number: High Copy
Gene/Insert
  Gene/Insert name: K-Ras4B(G12V) (alt name: KRAS4B)
  Species: H. sapiens (human)
  Insert size (bp): 1100
  Mutation: Glycine 12 to Valine
  Entrez Gene: KRAS (a.k.a. 'C-K-RAS, C-K-RAS, CFC2, K-RAS2A, K-RAS2B, K-RAS4A, K-RAS4B, K-Ras, K-Ras 2, KI-RAS, KRAS1, KRAS2, NS, NS3, OES, RALD, RASK2, c-Ki-ras, c-Ki-ras2)
  Promoter: PGK
  Tag / fusion protein: ER (N terminal on insert)
  Cloning method: Gateway Cloning
  Sequencing primers: 5′ attL1; 3′ attL2
Terms and licenses: Academic/Nonprofit Terms; Industry Terms: Not Available to Industry
How to cite: pLenti-PGK-ER-KRAS(G12V) was a gift from Daniel Haber (Addgene plasmid # 35635 ; http://n2t.net/addgene:35635 ; RRID:Addgene_35635)
