[The description below was written by a language model from this plasmid's Addgene catalogue record and pLannotate feature annotations shown in this document.]
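Description:
pLenti-PGK-ER-KRAS(G12V) is a third-generation-style HIV-1 lentiviral expression plasmid built on the pLenti-PGK-Hygro Gateway destination backbone, intended for stable delivery of a regulatable oncogenic KRAS into mammalian cells. In bacteria it is maintained through a high-copy ColE1/pUC-type origin with ampicillin resistance (AmpR). An f1 origin and leftover pBluescript-type elements (lac promoter/operator, lacZα fragment, T3 and T7 promoters) are also present. The viral portion begins with an RSV promoter driving a truncated 5' LTR, which makes genomic RNA production independent of Tat. It is followed by the Ψ packaging signal with a gag fragment, the Rev response element for nuclear export of the unspliced genome, and the cPPT/CTS element. A second truncated LTR closes the transfer cassette, followed by an SV40 polyadenylation signal and an SV40 origin.

The payload is flanked by attB1 and attB2 sites, the scars of Gateway recombination, and sits downstream of the human PGK promoter. It encodes a fragment of the estrogen receptor, annotated as matching mouse Esr1, fused through a short linker to the N-terminus of human K-Ras4B carrying the activating glycine 12 to valine substitution. Fusions of this kind are generally used to make protein activity dependent on an added estrogen receptor ligand, although the record does not name the ligand or describe the regulation. A WPRE after the insert enhances transcript expression. A separate mouse PGK promoter drives the hygromycin resistance gene for selection of transduced cells. The associated publication concerns KRAS-dependent colon cancers, consistent with use of the construct for controlled introduction of mutant KRAS signalling.
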