Features (pLannotate 1.2.2; 34 found; start..end, strand, type, name):
      1..124     +  rep_origin     RSF ori (fragment): Plasmids containing the RSF 1030 origin of replication can be propagated in E. coli cells that contain additional plasmids with compatible origins.
    126..218     +  CDS            lacI (fragment): lac repressor; lacI; The lac repressor binds to the lac operator to inhibit transcription in E. coli. This inhibition can be relieved by adding lactose or isopropyl-β-D-thiogalactopyranoside (IPTG).
    231..252     +  protein_bind   CAP binding site: CAP binding activates transcription in the presence of cAMP. E. coli catabolite activator protein
    267..297     +  promoter       lac promoter: promoter for the E. coli lac operon
    305..321     +  protein_bind   lac operator: The lac repressor binds to the lac operator to inhibit transcription in E. coli. This inhibition can be relieved by adding lactose or isopropyl-β-D-thiogalactopyranoside (IPTG). lac repressor encoded by lacI
    366..384     +  promoter       T3 promoter: promoter for bacteriophage T3 RNA polymerase
    412..638     +  promoter       RSV promoter: Rous sarcoma virus enhancer/promoter
    639..819     +  LTR            5' LTR (truncated): truncated 5' long terminal repeat (LTR) from HIV-1
    866..991     +  misc_feature   HIV-1 Ψ: packaging signal of human immunodeficiency virus type 1
    975..1338    +  CDS            HIV-1 gag (fragment): gag protein from human immunodeficiency virus 1; gag
   1484..1717    +  misc_feature   RRE: The Rev response element (RRE) of HIV-1 allows for Rev-dependent mRNA export from the nucleus to the cytoplasm.
   2094..2194    +  CDS            Rev (fragment): human immunodeficiency virus 1 (HIV-1) Rev protein; rev; enhances nuclear export of unspliced and incompletely spliced viral mRNAs
   2213..2330    +  misc_feature   cPPT/CTS: central polypurine tract and central termination sequence of HIV-1
   2350..2373    -  misc_feature   MCS (fragment): pBluescript multiple cloning site
   2376..2886    +  promoter       hPGK promoter: human phosphoglycerate kinase 1 promoter
   2941..2965    +  protein_bind   attB1: mutant version of attB; recombination site for the Gateway® BP reaction BP Clonase™
   2977..3933    +  CDS            Esr1 (fragment): ESR1_MOUSE - Also known as Esr, Estr, Estra, Nr3a1. Experimental evidence at protein level: Swiss-Prot protein existence level 1. Nuclear hormone receptor. The steroid hormones and their receptors are involved in the regulation of eukaryotic gene expression and affect cellular proliferation and differentiation in target tissues. Ligand-dependent nuclear transactivation involves either direct homodimer binding to a palindromic estrogen response element (ERE) sequence or association with other DNA-binding transcription factors, such as AP-1/c-Jun, c-Fos, ATF-2, Sp1 and Sp3, to mediate ERE- indep
   3934..3958    +  misc_feature   MCS (fragment): multiple cloning site
   3961..4524    +  CDS            K-Ras (G12V): human oncoprotein generated by the G12V mutation in the small GTPase K-Ras
   4526..4550    -  protein_bind   attB2: mutant version of attB; recombination site for the Gateway® BP reaction BP Clonase™
   4581..5169    +  misc_feature   WPRE: woodchuck hepatitis virus posttranscriptional regulatory element
   5225..5724    +  promoter       PGK promoter: mouse phosphoglycerate kinase 1 promoter
   5742..6767    +  CDS            HygR: aminoglycoside phosphotransferase from E. coli; aph(4)-Ia; confers resistance to hygromycin
   6785..7063    +  CDS            yokD (fragment): YOKD_BACSU - Experimental evidence at protein level: Swiss-Prot protein existence level 1. May contribute to antibiotic resistance. From Bacillus subtilis (strain 168).
   7071..7208    +  CDS            nef (fragment): NEF_HV1LA - Experimental evidence at protein level: Swiss-Prot protein existence level 1. Extracellular Nef protein targets CD4(+) T-lymphocytes for apoptosis by interacting with CXCR4 surface receptors. From Human immunodeficiency virus type 1 group M subtype B (isolate Lai) (HIV-1).
   7194..7374    +  LTR            5' LTR (truncated): truncated 5' long terminal repeat (LTR) from HIV-1
   7446..7567    +  polyA_signal   SV40 poly(A) signal: SV40 polyadenylation signal
   7607..7742    +  rep_origin     SV40 ori: SV40 origin of replication
   7763..7781    -  promoter       T7 promoter: promoter for bacteriophage T7 RNA polymerase
   7789..7944    +  CDS            lacZα (fragment): LacZα fragment of β-galactosidase; lacZ fragment
   7949..8377    +  rep_origin     f1 ori (sequence partly withheld): f1 bacteriophage origin of replication; arrow indicates direction of (+) strand synthesis
   8430..8534    +  promoter       AmpR promoter: bla
   8535..9395    +  CDS            AmpR: β-lactamase; bla; confers resistance to ampicillin, carbenicillin, and related antibiotics
   9566..10154   +  rep_origin     ori: high-copy-number ColE1/pMB1/pBR322/pUC origin of replication
>Addgene plasmid #35635 | pLenti-PGK-ER-KRAS(G12V) | addgene full sequence | sequence record 243816 | Addgene NGS Result
ATGTTCTTTCCTGCGTTATCCCCTGATTCTGTGGATAACCGTATTACCGCCTTTGAGTGAGCTGATACCG
CTCGCCGCAGCCGAACGACCGAGCGCAGCGAGTCAGTGAGCGAGGAAGCGGAAGAGCGCCCAATACGCAA
ACCGCCTCTCCCCGCGCGTTGGCCGATTCATTAATGCAGCTGGCACGACAGGTTTCCCGACTGGAAAGCG
GGCAGTGAGCGCAACGCAATTAATGTGAGTTAGCTCACTCATTAGGCACCCCAGGCTTTACACTTTATGC
TTCCGGCTCGTATGTTGTGTGGAATTGTGAGCGGATAACAATTTCACACAGGAAACAGCTATGACCATGA
TTACGCCAAGCGCGCAATTAACCCTCACTAAAGGGAACAAAAGCTGGAGCTGCAAGCTTAATGTAGTCTT
ATGCAATACTCTTGTAGTCTTGCAACATGGTAACGATGAGTTAGCAACATGCCTTACAAGGAGAGAAAAA
GCACCGTGCATGCCGATTGGTGGAAGTAAGGTGGTACGATCGTGCCTTATTAGGAAGGCAACAGACGGGT
CTGACATGGATTGGACGAACCACTGAATTGCCGCATTGCAGAGATATTGTATTTAAGTGCCTAGCTCGAT
ACATAAACGGGTCTCTCTGGTTAGACCAGATCTGAGCCTGGGAGCTCTCTGGCTAACTAGGGAACCCACT
GCTTAAGCCTCAATAAAGCTTGCCTTGAGTGCTTCAAGTAGTGTGTGCCCGTCTGTTGTGTGACTCTGGT
AACTAGAGATCCCTCAGACCCTTTTAGTCAGTGTGGAAAATCTCTAGCAGTGGCGCCCGAACAGGGACTT
GAAAGCGAAAGGGAAACCAGAGGAGCTCTCTCGACGCAGGACTCGGCTTGCTGAAGCGCGCACGGCAAGA
GGCGAGGGGCGGCGACTGGTGAGTACGCCAAAAATTTTGACTAGCGGAGGCTAGAAGGAGAGAGATGGGT
GCGAGAGCGTCAGTATTAAGCGGGGGAGAATTAGATCGCGATGGGAAAAAATTCGGTTAAGGCCAGGGGG
AAAGAAAAAATATAAATTAAAACATATAGTATGGGCAAGCAGGGAGCTAGAACGATTCGCAGTTAATCCT
GGCCTGTTAGAAACATCAGAAGGCTGTAGACAAATACTGGGACAGCTACAACCATCCCTTCAGACAGGAT
CAGAAGAACTTAGATCATTATATAATACAGTAGCAACCCTCTATTGTGTGCATCAAAGGATAGAGATAAA
AGACACCAAGGAAGCTTTAGACAAGATAGAGGAAGAGCAAAACAAAAGTAAGACCACCGCACAGCAAGCG
GCCGCTGATCTTCAGACCTGGAGGAGGAGATATGAGGGACAATTGGAGAAGTGAATTATATAAATATAAA
GTAGTAAAAATTGAACCATTAGGAGTAGCACCCACCAAGGCAAAGAGAAGAGTGGTGCAGAGAGAAAAAA
GAGCAGTGGGAATAGGAGCTTTGTTCCTTGGGTTCTTGGGAGCAGCAGGAAGCACTATGGGCGCAGCGTC
AATGACGCTGACGGTACAGGCCAGACAATTATTGTCTGGTATAGTGCAGCAGCAGAACAATTTGCTGAGG
GCTATTGAGGCGCAACAGCATCTGTTGCAACTCACAGTCTGGGGCATCAAGCAGCTCCAGGCAAGAATCC
TGGCTGTGGAAAGATACCTAAAGGATCAACAGCTCCTGGGGATTTGGGGTTGCTCTGGAAAACTCATTTG
CACCACTGCTGTGCCTTGGAATGCTAGTTGGAGTAATAAATCTCTGGAACAGATTTGGAATCACACGACC
TGGATGGAGTGGGACAGAGAAATTAACAATTACACAAGCTTAATACACTCCTTAATTGAAGAATCGCAAA
ACCAGCAAGAAAAGAATGAACAAGAATTATTGGAATTAGATAAATGGGCAAGTTTGTGGAATTGGTTTAA
CATAACAAATTGGCTGTGGTATATAAAATTATTCATAATGATAGTAGGAGGCTTGGTAGGTTTAAGAATA
GTTTTTGCTGTACTTTCTATAGTGAATAGAGTTAGGCAGGGATATTCACCATTATCGTTTCAGACCCACC
TCCCAACCCCGAGGGGACCCGACAGGCCCGAAGGAATAGAAGAAGAAGGTGGAGAGAGAGACAGAGACAG
ATCCATTCGATTAGTGAACGGATCTCGACGGTATCGGTTAACTTTTAAAAGAAAAGGGGGGATTGGGGGG
TACAGTGCAGGGGAAAGAATAGTAGACATAATAGCAACAGACATACAAACTAAAGAATTACAAAAACAAA
TTACAAAAATTCAAAATTTTATCGATCACGAGACTAGCCTCGAGAAGCTTGATATCGAATTCCACGGGGT
TGGGGTTGCGCCTTTTCCAAGGCAGCCCTGGGTTTGCGCAGGGACGCGGCTGCTCTGGGCGTGGTTCCGG
GAAACGCAGCGGCGCCGACCCTGGGTCTCGCACATTCTTCACGTCCGTTCGCAGCGTCACCCGGATCTTC
GCCGCTACCCTTGTGGGCCCCCCGGCGACGCTTCCTGCTCCGCCCCTAAGTCGGGAAGGTTCCTTGCGGT
TCGCGGCGTGCCGGACGTGACAAACGGAAGCCGCACGTCTCACTAGTACCCTCGCAGACGGACAGCGCCA
GGGAGCAATGGCAGCGCGCCGACCGCGATGGGCTGTGGCCAATAGCGGCTGCTCAGCAGGGCGCGCCGAG
AGCAGCGGCCGGGAAGGGGCGGTGCGGGAGGCGGGGTGTGGGGCGGTAGTGTGGGCCCTGTTCCTGCCCG
CGCGGTGTTCCGCATTCTGCAAGCCTCCGGAGCGCACGTCGGCAGTCGGCTCCCTCGTTGACCGAATCAC
CGACCTCTCTCCCCAGGGGGATCCACCGGTTCGTCGACTAGTCCAGTGTGGTGGAATTCTGCAGATATCA
ACAAGTTTGTACAAAAAAGCAGGCTTCACCATGCCACGAAATGAAATGGGTGCTTCAGGAGACATGAGGG
CTGCCAACCTTTGGCCAAGCCCTCTTGTGATTAAGCACACTAAGAAGAATAGCCCTGCCTTGTCCTTGAC
AGCTGACCAGATGGTCAGTGCCTTGTTGGATGCTGAACCGCCCATGATCTATTCTGAATATGATCCTTCT
AGACCCTTCAGTGAAGCCTCAATGATGGGCTTATTGACCAACCTAGCAGATAGGGAGCTGGTTCATATGA
TCAACTGGGCAAAGAGAGTGCCAGGCTTTGGGGACTTGAATCTCCATGATCAGGTCCACCTTCTCGAGTG
TGCCTGGCTGGAGATTCTGATGATTGGTCTCGTCTGGCGCTCCATGGAACACCCGGGGAAGCTCCTGTTT
GCTCCTAACTTGCTCCTGGACAGGAATCAAGGTAAATGTGTGGAAGGCATGGTGGAGATCTTTGACATGT
TGCTTGCTACGTCAAGTCGGTTCCGCATGATGAACCTGCAGGGTGAAGAGTTTGTGTGCCTCAAATCCAT
CATTTTGCTTAATTCCGGAGTGTACACGTTTCTGTCCAGCACCTTGAAGTCTCTGGAAGAGAAGGACCAC
ATCCACCGTGTCCTGGACAAGATCACAGACACTTTGATCCACCTGATGGCCAAAGCTGGCCTGACTCTGC
AGCAGCAGCATCGCCGCCTAGCTCAGCTCCTTCTCATTCTTTCCCATATCCGGCATATGAGTAACAAACG
CATGGAGCATCTCTACAACATGAAATGCAAGAACGTGGTACCCCTCTATGACCTGCTCCTGGAGATGTTG
GATGCCCACCGCCTTCATGCCCCAGCCAGTCGCATGGGAGTGCCCCCAGAGGAGCCCAGCCAGACCCAGC
TGGCCACCACCAGCTCCACTTCAGCACATTCCTTACAAACCTACTACATACCCCCGGAAGCAGAGGGCTT
CCCCAACACGATCCAAGCTTCGAATTCTGCAGTCGACGAAACTGAATATAAACTTGTGGTAGTTGGAGCT
GTTGGCGTAGGCAAGAGTGCCTTGACGATACAGCTAATTCAGAATCATTTTGTGGACGAATATGATCCAA
CAATAGAGGATTCCTACAGGAAGCAAGTAGTAATTGATGGAGAAACCTGTCTCTTGGATATTCTCGACAC
AGCAGGTCAAGAGGAGTACAGTGCAATGAGGGACCAGTACATGAGGACTGGGGAGGGCTTTCTTTGTGTA
TTTGCCATAAATAATACTAAATCATTTGAAGATATTCACCATTATAGAGAACAAATTAAAAGAGTTAAGG
ACTCTGAAGATGTACCTATGGTCCTAGTAGGAAATAAATGTGATTTGCCTTCTAGAACAGTAGACACAAA
ACAGGCTCAGGACTTAGCAAGAAGTTATGGAATTCCTTTTATTGAAACATCAGCAAAGACAAGACAGGGT
GTTGATGATGCCTTCTATACATTAGTTCGAGAAATTCGAAAACATAAAGAAAAGATGAGCAAAGACGGTA
AAAAGAAGAAAAAGAAGTCAAAGACAAAGTGTGTAATTATGTAAGACCCAGCTTTCTTGTACAAAGTGGT
TGATATCCAGCACAGTGGCGGCCGCTCGACAATCAACCTCTGGATTACAAAATTTGTGAAAGATTGACTG
GTATTCTTAACTATGTTGCTCCTTTTACGCTATGTGGATACGCTGCTTTAATGCCTTTGTATCATGCTAT
TGCTTCCCGTATGGCTTTCATTTTCTCCTCCTTGTATAAATCCTGGTTGCTGTCTCTTTATGAGGAGTTG
TGGCCCGTTGTCAGGCAACGTGGCGTGGTGTGCACTGTGTTTGCTGACGCAACCCCCACTGGTTGGGGCA
TTGCCACCACCTGTCAGCTCCTTTCCGGGACTTTCGCTTTCCCCCTCCCTATTGCCACGGCGGAACTCAT
CGCCGCCTGCCTTGCCCGCTGCTGGACAGGGGCTCGGCTGTTGGGCACTGACAATTCCGTGGTGTTGTCG
GGGAAGCTGACGTCCTTTCCATGGCTGCTCGCCTGTGTTGCCACCTGGATTCTGCGCGGGACGTCCTTCT
GCTACGTCCCTTCGGCCCTCAATCCAGCGGACCTTCCTTCCCGCGGCCTGCTGCCGGCTCTGCGGCCTCT
TCCGCGTCTTCGCCTTCGCCCTCAGACGAGTCGGATCTCCCTTTGGGCCGCCTCCCCGCCTGGAATTCTG
CAGATATCCGGACTAGTGATCTCTCGAGGTTAACGAATTCTACCGGGTAGGGGAGGCGCTTTTCCCAAGG
CAGTCTGGAGCATGCGCTTTAGCAGCCCCGCTGGGCACTTGGCGCTACACAAGTGGCCTCTGGCCTCGCA
CACATTCCACATCCACCGGTAGGCGCCAACCGGCTCCGTTCTTTGGTGGCCCCTTCGCGCCACCTTCTAC
TCCTCCCCTAGTCAGGAAGTTCCCCCCCGCCCCGCAGCTCGCGTCGTGCAGGACGTGACAAATGGAAGTA
GCACGTCTCACTAGTCTCGTGCAGATGGACAGCACCGCTGAGCAATGGAAGCGGGTAGGCCTTTGGGGCA
GCGGCCAATAGCAGCTTTGCTCCTTCGCTTTCTGGGCTCAGAGGCTGGGAAGGGGTGGGTCCGGGGGCGG
GCTCAGGGGCGGGCTCAGGGGCGGGGCGGGCGCCCGAAGGTCCTCCGGAGGCCCGGCATTCTGCACGCTT
CAAAAGCGCACGTCTGCCGCGCTGTTCTCCTCTTCCTCATCTCCGGGCCTTTCGACCTGCATCCCGCCAC
CATGAAAAAGCCTGAACTCACCGCGACGTCTGTCGAGAAGTTTCTGATCGAAAAGTTCGACAGCGTCTCC
GACCTGATGCAGCTCTCGGAGGGCGAAGAATCTCGTGCTTTCAGCTTCGATGTAGGAGGGCGTGGATATG
TCCTGCGGGTAAATAGCTGCGCCGATGGTTTCTACAAAGATCGTTATGTTTATCGGCACTTTGCATCGGC
CGCGCTCCCGATTCCGGAAGTGCTTGACATTGGGGAATTCAGCGAGAGCCTGACCTATTGCATCTCCCGC
CGTGCACAGGGTGTCACGTTGCAAGACCTGCCTGAAACCGAACTGCCCGCTGTTCTGCAGCCGGTCGCGG
AGGCCATGGATGCGATCGCTGCGGCCGATCTTAGCCAGACGAGCGGGTTCGGCCCATTCGGACCGCAAGG
AATCGGTCAATACACTACATGGCGTGATTTCATATGCGCGATTGCTGATCCCCATGTGTATCACTGGCAA
ACTGTGATGGACGACACCGTCAGTGCGTCCGTCGCGCAGGCTCTCGATGAGCTGATGCTTTGGGCCGAGG
ACTGCCCCGAAGTCCGGCACCTCGTGCACGCGGATTTCGGCTCCAACAATGTCCTGACGGACAATGGCCG
CATAACAGCGGTCATTGACTGGAGCGAGGCGATGTTCGGGGATTCCCAATACGAGGTCGCCAACATCTTC
TTCTGGAGGCCGTGGTTGGCTTGTATGGAGCAGCAGACGCGCTACTTCGAGCGGAGGCATCCGGAGCTTG
CAGGATCGCCGCGGCTCCGGGCGTATATGCTCCGCATTGGTCTTGACCAACTCTATCAGAGCTTGGTTGA
CGGCAATTTCGATGATGCAGCTTGGGCGCAGGGTCGATGCGACGCAATCGTCCGATCCGGAGCCGGGACT
GTCGGGCGTACACAAATCGCCCGCAGAAGCGCGGCCGTCTGGACCGATGGCTGTGTAGAAGTACTCGCCG
ATAGTGGAAACCGACGCCCCAGCACTCGTCCGAGGGCAAAGGAATAGAGTAGATGCCGACCGAACAAGAG
CTGATTTCGAGAACGCCTCAGCCAGCAACTCGCGCGAGCCTAGCAAGGCAAATGCGAGAGAACGGCCTTA
CGCTTGGTGGCACAGTTCTCGTCCACAGTTCGCTAAGCTCGCTCGGCTGGGTCGCGGGAGGGCCGGTCGC
AGTGATTCAGGCCCTTCTGGATTGTGTTGGTCCCCAGGGCACGATTGTCATGCCCACGCACTCGGGTGAT
CTGACTGATCCCGCAGATTGGAGATCGCCGCCCGTGCCTGCCGATTGGGTGCAGATCCGTCGAGGGCCCG
GTACCTTTAAGACCAATGACTTACAAGGCAGCTGTAGATCTTAGCCACTTTTTAAAAGAAAAGGGGGGAC
TGGAAGGGCTAGCTCACTCCCAACGAAGACAAGATCTGCTTTTTGCTTGTACTGGGTCTCTCTGGTTAGA
CCAGATCTGAGCCTGGGAGCTCTCTGGCTAACTAGGGAACCCACTGCTTAAGCCTCAATAAAGCTTGCCT
TGAGTGCTTCAAGTAGTGTGTGCCCGTCTGTTGTGTGACTCTGGTAACTAGAGATCCCTCAGACCCTTTT
AGTCAGTGTGGAAAATCTCTAGCAGTAGTAGTTCATGTCATCTTATTATTCAGTATTTATAACTTGCAAA
GAAATGAATATCAGAGAGTGAGAGGAACTTGTTTATTGCAGCTTATAATGGTTACAAATAAAGCAATAGC
ATCACAAATTTCACAAATAAAGCATTTTTTTCACTGCATTCTAGTTGTGGTTTGTCCAAACTCATCAATG
TATCTTATCATGTCTGGCTCTAGCTATCCCGCCCCTAACTCCGCCCATCCCGCCCCTAACTCCGCCCAGT
TCCGCCCATTCTCCGCCCCATGGCTGACTAATTTTTTTTATTTATGCAGAGGCCGAGGCCGCCTCGGCCT
CTGAGCTATTCCAGAAGTAGTGAGGAGGCTTTTTTGGAGGCCTAGGGACGTACCCAATTCGCCCTATAGT
GAGTCGTATTACGCGCGCTCACTGGCCGTCGTTTTACAACGTCGTGACTGGGAAAACCCTGGCGTTACCC
AACTTAATCGCCTTGCAGCACATCCCCCTTTCGCCAGCTGGCGTAATAGCGAAGAGGCCCGCACCGATCG
CCCTTCCCAACAGTTGCGCAGCCTGAATGGCGAATGGG
[124 nt withheld, positions 7949-8072]
C
[91 nt withheld, positions 8074-8164]
A
[49 nt withheld, positions 8166-8214]
CCTTTGACGTTGGAGTCCACGTTCTTT
[37 nt withheld, positions 8242-8278]
ACCCTATCTCGGTCTATTCTTTTGATTTATAAGGGATTTTGCCGATTTCGGCCTATTGGTTAAAAAATGA
GCTGATTTAACAAAAATTTAACGCGAATTTTAACAAAATATTAACGCTTACAATTTAGGTGGCACTTTTC
GGGGAAATGTGCGCGGAACCCCTATTTGTTTATTTTTCTAAATACATTCAAATATGTATCCGCTCATGAG
ACAATAACCCTGATAAATGCTTCAATAATATTGAAAAAGGAAGAGTATGAGTATTCAACATTTCCGTGTC
GCCCTTATTCCCTTTTTTGCGGCATTTTGCCTTCCTGTTTTTGCTCACCCAGAAACGCTGGTGAAAGTAA
AAGATGCTGAAGATCAGTTGGGTGCACGAGTGGGTTACATCGAACTGGATCTCAACAGCGGTAAGATCCT
TGAGAGTTTTCGCCCCGAAGAACGTTTTCCAATGATGAGCACTTTTAAAGTTCTGCTATGTGGCGCGGTA
TTATCCCGTATTGACGCCGGGCAAGAGCAACTCGGTCGCCGCATACACTATTCTCAGAATGACTTGGTTG
AGTACTCACCAGTCACAGAAAAGCATCTTACGGATGGCATGACAGTAAGAGAATTATGCAGTGCTGCCAT
AACCATGAGTGATAACACTGCGGCCAACTTACTTCTGACAACGATCGGAGGACCGAAGGAGCTAACCGCT
TTTTTGCACAACATGGGGGATCATGTAACTCGCCTTGATCGTTGGGAACCGGAGCTGAATGAAGCCATAC
CAAACGACGAGCGTGACACCACGATGCCTGTAGCAATGGCAACAACGTTGCGCAAACTATTAACTGGCGA
ACTACTTACTCTAGCTTCCCGGCAACAATTAATAGACTGGATGGAGGCGGATAAAGTTGCAGGACCACTT
CTGCGCTCGGCCCTTCCGGCTGGCTGGTTTATTGCTGATAAATCTGGAGCCGGTGAGCGTGGGTCTCGCG
GTATCATTGCAGCACTGGGGCCAGATGGTAAGCCCTCCCGTATCGTAGTTATCTACACGACGGGGAGTCA
GGCAACTATGGATGAACGAAATAGACAGATCGCTGAGATAGGTGCCTCACTGATTAAGCATTGGTAACTG
TCAGACCAAGTTTACTCATATATACTTTAGATTGATTTAAAACTTCATTTTTAATTTAAAAGGATCTAGG
TGAAGATCCTTTTTGATAATCTCATGACCAAAATCCCTTAACGTGAGTTTTCGTTCCACTGAGCGTCAGA
CCCCGTAGAAAAGATCAAAGGATCTTCTTGAGATCCTTTTTTTCTGCGCGTAATCTGCTGCTTGCAAACA
AAAAAACCACCGCTACCAGCGGTGGTTTGTTTGCCGGATCAAGAGCTACCAACTCTTTTTCCGAAGGTAA
CTGGCTTCAGCAGAGCGCAGATACCAAATACTGTTCTTCTAGTGTAGCCGTAGTTAGGCCACCACTTCAA
GAACTCTGTAGCACCGCCTACATACCTCGCTCTGCTAATCCTGTTACCAGTGGCTGCTGCCAGTGGCGAT
AAGTCGTGTCTTACCGGGTTGGACTCAAGACGATAGTTACCGGATAAGGCGCAGCGGTCGGGCTGAACGG
GGGGTTCGTGCACACAGCCCAGCTTGGAGCGAACGACCTACACCGAACTGAGATACCTACAGCGTGAGCT
ATGAGAAAGCGCCACGCTTCCCGAAGGGAGAAAGGCGGACAGGTATCCGGTAAGCGGCAGGGTCGGAACA
GGAGAGCGCACGAGGGAGCTTCCAGGGGGAAACGCCTGGTATCTTTATAGTCCTGTCGGGTTTCGCCACC
TCTGACTTGAGCGTCGATTTTTGTGATGCTCGTCAGGGGGGCGGAGCCTATGGAAAAACGCCAGCAACGC
GGCCTTTTTACGGTTCCTGGCCTTTTGCTGGCCTTTTGCTCAC
