>Addgene plasmid #35635 | pLenti-PGK-ER-KRAS(G12V) | addgene partial sequence | sequence record 45089 | mPGK-F
GGGCCTTTCGACCTGCATCCCGCCACCATGAAAAAGCCTGAACTCACCGCGACGTCTGTCGAGAAGTTTC
TGATCGAAAAGTTCGACAGCGTCTCCGACCTGATGCAGCTCTCGGAGGGCGAAGAATCTCGTGCTTTCAG
CTTCGATGTAGGAGGGCGTGGATATGTCCTGCGGGTAAATAGCTGCGCCGATGGTTTCTACAAAGATCGT
TATGTTTATCGGCACTTTGCATCGGCCGCGCTCCCGATTCCGGAAGTGCTTGACATTGGGGAATTCAGCG
AGAGCCTGACCTATTGCATCTCCCGCCGTGCACAGGGTGTCACGTTGCAAGACCTGCCTGAAACCGAACT
GCCCGCTGTTCTGCAGCCGGTCGCGGAGGCCATGGATGCGATCGCTGCGGCCGATCTTAGCCAGACGAGC
GGGTTCGGCCCATTCGGACCGCAAGGAATCGGTCAATACACTACATGGCGTGATTTCATATGCGCGATTG
CTGATCCCCATGTGTATCACTGGCAAACTGTGATGGACGACACCGTCAGTGCGTCCGTCGCGCAGGCTCT
CGATGAGCTGATGCTTTGGGCCGAGGACTGCCCCGAAGTCCGGCACCTCGTGCACGCGGATTTCGGCTCC
AACAATGTCCTGACGGACAATGGCCGCATAACAGCGGTCATTGACTGGAGCGAGGCGATGTTCGGGGATT
CCCAATACGAGGTCGCCAACATCTTCTTCTGGAGGCCGTGGTTGGCTTGTATGGAGCAGCAGACGCGCTA
CTTCGAGCGGAGGCATCCGGAGCTTGCAGGATCGCCGCGGCTCCGGGCGTATATGCTCCGCATTGGTCTT
GACCAACTCTATCAGAGCTTGGTTGACGGCAATTTCGATG
