>Addgene plasmid #35635 | pLenti-PGK-ER-KRAS(G12V) | addgene partial sequence | sequence record 46222 | WPRE-R 5'-CATAGCGTAAAAGGAGCAACA-3'
AATTTTGTATCCAGAGGTTGATTGTCGAGCGGCCGCCACTGTGCTGGATATCAACCACTTTGTACAAGAA
AGCTGGGTCTTACATAATTACACACTTTGTCTTTGACTTCTTTTTCTTCTTTTTACCGTCTTTGCTCATC
TTTTCTTTATGTTTTCGAATTTCTCGAACTAATGTATAGAAGGCATCATCAACACCCTGTCTTGTCTTTG
CTGATGTTTCAATAAAAGGAATTCCATAACTTCTTGCTAAGTCCTGAGCCTGTTTTGTGTCTACTGTTCT
AGAAGGCAAATCACATTTATTTCCTACTAGGACCATAGGTACATCTTCAGAGTCCTTAACTCTTTTAATT
TGTTCTCTATAATGGTGAATATCTTCAAATGATTTAGTATTATTTATGGCAAATACACAAAGAAAGCCCT
CCCCAGTCCTCATGTACTGGTCCCTCATTGCACTGTACTCCTCTTGACCTGCTGTGTCGAGAATATCCAA
GAGACAGGTTTCTCCATCAATTACTACTTGCTTCCTGTAGGAATCCTCTATTGTTGGATCATATTCGTCC
ACAAAATGATTCTGAATTAGCTGTATCGTCAAGGCACTCTTGCCTACGCCAACAGCTCCAACTACCACAA
GTTTATATTCAGTTTCGTCGACTGCAGAATTCGAAGCTTGGATCGTGTTGGGGAAGCCCTCTGCTTCCGG
GGGTATGTAGTAGGTTTGTAAGGAATGTGCTGAAGTGGAGCTGGTGGTGGCCAGCTGGGTCTGGCTGGGC
TCCTCTGGGGGCACTCCCATGCGACTGGCTGGGGCATGAAGGCGGTGGGCATCCAACATCTCCAGGAGCA
GGTCATAGAGGGG
